>Addgene plasmid #148721 | pnYC-CvH-CteIF4E_35-250-del183-202_AF | depositor full sequence | sequence record 291169 | Full Sequence
GTATGGCAATGAAAGACGGTGAGCTGGTGATATGGGATAGTGTTCACCCTTGTTACACCGTTTTCCATGA
GCAAACTGAAACGTTTTCATCGCTCTGGAGTGAATACCACGACGATTTCCGGCAGTTTCTACACATATAT
TCGCAAGATGTGGCGTGTTACGGTGAAAACCTGGCCTATTTCCCTAAAGGGTTTATTGAGAATATGTTTT
TCGTCTCAGCCAATCCCTGGGTGAGTTTCACCAGTTTTGATTTAAACGTGGCCAATATGGACAACTTCTT
CGCCCCCGTTTTCACCATGGGCAAATATTATACGCAAGGCGACAAGGTGCTGATGCCGCTGGCGATTCAG
GTTCATCATGCCGTCTGTGATGGCTTCCATGTCGGCAGAATGCTTAATGAATTACAACAGTACTGCGATG
AGTGGCAGGGCGGGGCGTAATTTTTTTAAGGCAGTTATTGGTGCCCTTAAACGCCTGGTGCTACGCCTGA
ATAAGTGATAATAAGCGGATGAATGGCAGAAATTCGAAAGCAAATTCGACCCGGTCGTCGGTTCAGGGCA
GGGTCGTTAAATAGCCGCTTATGTCTATTGCTGGTTTACCGGTTTATTGACTACCGGAAGCAGTGTGACC
GTGTGCTTCTCAAATGCCTGAGGCCAGTTTGCTCAGGCTCTCCCCGTGGAGGTAATAATTGACGATATGA
TCATTTATTCTGCCTCCCAGAGCCTGATAAAAACGGTTAGCGCTTCGTTAATACAGATGTAGGTGTTCCA
CAGGGTAGCCAGCAGCATCCTGCGATGCAGATCCGGAACATAATGGTGCAGGGCGCTTGTTTCGGCGTGG
GTATGGTGGCAGGCCCCGTGGCCGGGGGACTGTTGGGCGCTGCCGGCACCTGTCCTACGAGTTGCATGAT
AAAGAAGACAGTCATAAGTGCGGCGACGATAGTCATGCCCCGCGCCCACCGGAAGGAGCTACCGGACAGC
GGTGCGGACTGTTGTAACTCAGAATAAGAAATGAGGCCGCTCATGGCGTTGACTCTCAGTCATAGTATCG
TGGTATCACCGGTTGGTTCCACTCTCTGTTGCGGGCAACTTCAGCAGCACGTAGGGGACTTCCGCGTTTC
CAGACTTTACGAAACACGGAAACCGAAGACCATTCATGTTGTTGCTCAGGTCGCAGACGTTTTGCAGCAG
CAGTCGCTTCACGTTCGCTCGCGTATCGGTGATTCATTCTGCTAACCAGTAAGGCAACCCCGCCAGCCTA
GCCGGGTCCTCAACGACAGGAGCACGATCATGCGCACCCGTGGCCAGGACCCAACGCTGCCCGAGATGCG
CCGCGTGCGGCTGCTGGAGATGGCGGACGCGATGGATATGTTCTGCCAAGGGTTGGTTTGCGCATTCACA
GTTCTCCGCAAGAATTGATTGGCTCCAATTCTTGGAGTGGTGAATCCGTTAGCGAGGTGCCGCCGGCTTC
CATTCAGGTCGAGGTGGCCCGGCTCCATGCACCGCGACGCAACGCGGGGAGGCAGACAAGGTATAGGGCG
GCGCCTACAATCCATGCCAACCCGTTCCATGTGCTCGCCGAGGCGGCATAAATCGCCGTGACGATCAGCG
GTCCAGTGATCGAAGTTAGGCTGGTAAGAGCCGCGAGCGATCCTTGAAGCTGTCCCTGATGGTCGTCATC
TACCTGCCTGGACAGCATGGCCTGCAACGCGGGCATCCCGATGCCGCCGGAAGCGAGAAGAATCATAATG
GGGAAGGCCATCCAGCCTCGCGTCGCGAACGCCAGCAAGACGTAGCCCAGCGCGTCGGCCGCCATGCCGG
CGATAATGGCCTGCTTCTCGCCGAAACGTTTGGTGGCGGGACCAGTGACGAAGGCTTGAGCGAGGGCGTG
CAAGATTCCGAATACCGCAAGCGACAGGCCGATCATCGTCGCGCTCCAGCGAAAGCGGTCCTCGCCGAAA
ATGACCCAGAGCGCTGCCGGCACCTGTCCTACGAGTTGCATGATAAAGAAGACAGTCATAAGTGCGGCGA
CGATAGTCATGCCCCGCGCCCACCGGAAGGAGCTGACTGGGTTGAAGGCTCTCAAGGGCATCGGTCGACG
CTCTCCCTTATGCGACTCCTGCATTAGGAAGCAGCCCAGTAGTAGGTTGAGGCCGTTGAGCACCGCCGCC
GCAAGGAATGGTGCATGCAAGGAGATGGCGCCCAACAGTCCCCCGGCCACGGGGCCTGCCACCATACCCA
CGCCGAAACAAGCGCTCATGAGCCCGAAGTGGCGAGCCCGATCTTCCCCATCGGTGATGTCGGCGATATA
GGCGCCAGCAACCGCACCTGTGGCGCCGGTGATGCCGGCCACGATGCGTCCGGCGTAGAGGATCAGACTA
AGATCTCGATCCCGCGAAATTAATACGACTCACTATAGGGGAATTGTGAGCGGATAACAATTCCCCACTA
GTAATAATTTTGTTTAACTTTAAGAAGGAGATATACATATGACCGTTTTTCACGACAAAGAAAACTTCAA
CGTTAAACATCCGCTGAGCTGTCGTTGGACCCTGTGGTTTACCAAACCGGCAAGCGGTAAAGGTGATAAT
TGGAATGATCTGCTGAAAAAAGTGATCACCTTTGAAAGCGTGGAAGAATTTTGGGGCATCTACAATAACA
TTGCACCGGTTAGCGAACTGGCAGTTAAAAGCGATTACCACCTGTTTAAAGAGGGTGTTCGTCCGGAATG
GGAAGATCCGCAGAATAAACATGGTGGCAAATGGGCATATCAGTTCAAAGATAAACGCAGCGTGAACATT
GATGAACTGTGGCTGCATACCATGCTGGCAGCAATTGGTGAAACCCTGGAAGATGAAGAGGATGGCGAAG
TTATGGGTGTTGTTGTTAATGTGCGCAAAGGCTTTTATCGTATTGGTGTTTGGACCCGTACCACCGAAAA
AAGCAAAGAAATCCTGATGAATATTGGCCGTCGTCTGAAAGAAGTGCTGAAACTGCCTCCGAATGAAATG
GTTGAATTTAGCGGTCATACCGAAGCAGCACAGGCAGGTAGCACCCGTGCAAAAGCACGTATGGTTGTTG
GATCCGAAAACCTTTACTTCCAGGGCAGCGGCGCCATGGGCAGCGGCAGCGGCCACCACCACCACCACCA
CGGTACCTAATAGTCTAGAGCTAGCCCTAGGAGATCCGGCTGCTAACAAAGCCCGAAAGGAAGCTGAGTT
GGCTGCTGCCACCGCTGAGCAATAACTAGCATAACCCCTTGGGGCCTCTAAACGGGTCTTGAGGGGTTTT
TTGCTGAAAGGAGGAACTATATCCGGATATCCCGCAAGAGGCCCGGCAGTACCGGCATAACCAAGCCTAT
GCCTACAGCATCCAGGGTGACGGTGCCGAGGATGACGATGAGCGCATTGTTAGATTTCATACACGGTGCC
TGACTGCGTTAGCAATTTAACTGTGATAAACTACCGCATTAAAGCTTATCGATGATAAGCTGTCAAACAT
GAGAATTACAACTTATATCGTATGGGGCTGACTTCAGGTGCTACATTTGAAGAGATAAATTGCACTGAAA
TCAAGAAATATTTTATCTGATTAATAAGATGATCTTCTTGAGATCGTTTTGGTCTGCGCGTAATCTCTTG
CTCTGAAAACGAAAAAACCGCCTTGCAGGGCGGTTTTTCGAAGGTTCTCTGAGCTACCAACTCTTTGAAC
CGAGGTAACTGGCTTGGAGGAGCGCAGTCACCAAAACTTGTCCTTTCAGTTTAGCCTTAACCGGCGCATG
ACTTCAAGACTAACTCCTCTAAATCAATTACCAGTGGCTGCTGCCAGTGGTGCTTTTGCATGTCTTTCCG
GGTTGGACTCAAGACGATAGTTACCGGATAAGGCGCAGCGGTCGGACTGAACGGGGGGTTCGTGCATACA
GTCCAGCTTGGAGCGAACTGCCTACCCGGAACTGAGTGTCAGGCGTGGAATGAGACAAACGCGGCCATAA
CAGCGGAATGACACCGGTAAACCGAAAGGCAGGAACAGGAGAGCGCACGAGGGAGCCGCCAGGGGGAAAC
GCCTGGTATCTTTATAGTCCTGTCGGGTTTCGCCACCACTGATTTGAGCGTCAGATTTCGTGATGCTTGT
CAGGGGGGCGGAGCCTATGGAAAAACGGCTTTGCCGCGGCCCTCTCACTTCCCTGTTAAGTATCTTCCTG
GCATCTTCCAGGAAATCTCCGCCCCGTTCGTAAGCCATTTCCGCTCGCCGCAGTCGAACGACCGAGCGTA
GCGAGTCAGTGAGCGAGGAAGCGGAATATATCCTGTATCACATATTCTGCTGACGCACCGGTGCAGCCTT
TTTTCTCCTGCCACATGAAGCACTTCACTGACACCCTCATCAGTGCCAACATAGTAAGCCAGTATACACT
CCCCTAGCGCTGATGTCCGGCGGTGCTTTTGCCGTTACGCACCACCCCGTCAGTAGCTGAACAGGAGGGA
CAGCTGATAGAAACAGAAGCCACTGGAGCACCTCAAAAACACCATCATACACTAAATCAGTAAGTTGGCA
GCATCACCCGACGCACTTTGCGCCGAATAAATACCTGTGACGGAAGATCACTTCGCAGAATAAATAAATC
CTGGTGTCCCTGTTGATACCGGGAAGCCCTGGGCCAACTTTTGGCGAAAATGAGACGTTGATCGGCACGT
AAGAGGTTCCAACTTTCACCATAATGAAATAAGATCACTACCGGGCGTATTTTTTGAGTTATCGAGATTT
TCAGGAGCTAAGGAAGCTAAAATGGAGAAAAAAATCACTGGATATACCACCGTTGATATATCCCAATGGC
ATCGTAAAGAACATTTTGAGGCATTTCAGTCAGTTGCTCAATGTACCTATAACCAGACCGTTCAGCTGGA
TATTACGGCCTTTTTAAAGACCGTAAAGAAAAATAAGCACAAGTTTTATCCGGCCTTTATTCACATTCTT
GCCCGCCTGATGAATGCTCATCCGGAATTC
Features (pLannotate 1.2.2; 18 found; start..end, strand, type, name):
    738..833     -  CDS            resD (fragment): REDF_ECOLI - Also known as D. Protein inferred from homology: Swiss-Prot protein existence level 3. Acts as a repressor of transcription and as a site-specific resolvase that cleaves at the RfsF site. From Escherichia coli (strain K12).
    823..880     +  CDS            TcR (fragment): tetracycline efflux protein; tet; confers resistance to tetracycline
    877..970     -  CDS            TcR (fragment): tetracycline efflux protein; tet; confers resistance to tetracycline
   1474..2374    -  CDS            TcR (fragment): tetracycline efflux protein; tet; confers resistance to tetracycline
   2401..2419    +  promoter       T7 promoter: promoter for bacteriophage T7 RNA polymerase
   2420..2444    +  protein_bind   lac operator: The lac repressor binds to the lac operator to inhibit transcription in E. coli. This inhibition can be relieved by adding lactose or isopropyl-β-D-thiogalactopyranoside (IPTG). lac repressor encoded by lacI
   2459..2481    +  RBS            RBS: efficient ribosome binding site from bacteriophage T7 gene 10 (Olins and Rangwala, 1989)
   2492..3037    +  CDS            CDC33 (fragment): IF4E_YEAST - Also known as TIF45. Experimental evidence at protein level: Swiss-Prot protein existence level 1. Recognizes and binds the 7-methylguanosine-containing mRNA cap during an early step in the initiation of protein synthesis and facilitates ribosome binding by inducing the unwinding of the mRNAs secondary structures. From Saccharomyces cerevisiae (strain ATCC 204508 / S288c) (Baker's yeast).
   3133..3151    +  CDS            9xHis (fragment): 9xHis affinity tag
   3189..3238    +  CDS            SET1 (fragment): solubility-enhancement tag derived from T7 phage gene 10B
   3246..3293    +  terminator     T7 terminator: transcription terminator for bacteriophage T7 RNA polymerase
   3316..3420    -  CDS            TcR (fragment): tetracycline efflux protein; tet; confers resistance to tetracycline
   3468..3496    -  promoter       tet promoter: E. coli promoter for tetracycline efflux protein gene
   3608..4153    +  rep_origin     p15A ori: Plasmids containing the medium-copy-number p15A origin of replication can be propagated in E. coli cells that contain a second plasmid with the ColE1 origin.
   4241..4296    +  rep_origin     RSF ori (fragment): Plasmids containing the RSF 1030 origin of replication can be propagated in E. coli cells that contain additional plasmids with compatible origins.
   4415..4558    -  mobile_element IS1 (fragment): prokaryotic transposable element IS1
   4679..4781    +  promoter       cat promoter: promoter of the E. coli cat gene encoding chloramphenicol acetyltransferase
   4782..440     +  CDS            CmR (across the origin): chloramphenicol acetyltransferase; cat; confers resistance to chloramphenicol
