[The description below was written by a language model from this plasmid's Addgene catalogue record and pLannotate feature annotations shown in this document.]
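Description:
pnYC-CvH-CteIF4E_35-250-del183-202_AF is a 5.0 kb bacterial expression plasmid for producing a truncated form of the cap-binding translation initiation factor eIF4E from the thermophilic fungus Chaetomium thermophilum. The catalogue lists the backbone as unknown, but the annotated features show a p15A origin of replication, a chloramphenicol acetyltransferase gene under its own cat promoter, and scattered, disrupted fragments of a tetracycline resistance gene with its tet promoter, which suggests the expression cassette was inserted into a former TcR locus. Selection is therefore by chloramphenicol. The p15A origin gives a low-to-medium copy number and is compatible with ColE1-type plasmids, so the vector can coexist with a second expression plasmid in the same E. coli cell.

The insert is a synthetic, E. coli codon-optimized coding sequence covering residues 35–250 of C. thermophilum eIF4E, with an internal deletion of residues 183–202. The annotation tool labels it as a fragment of yeast CDC33, which reflects homology to the Saccharomyces eIF4E rather than the actual source species. Expression is driven by a T7 promoter controlled by a lac operator, so it requires a host supplying T7 RNA polymerase and is inducible with IPTG. A T7 gene 10 ribosome binding site lies upstream and a T7 terminator downstream. A short polyhistidine match follows the coding region, consistent with a C-terminal His tag for affinity purification, although the record does not describe the tag or any linker or cleavage site explicitly. The associated work concerns structural analysis of how eIF4G and 4E-BPs bind eIF4E, so the construct most likely served to produce recombinant protein, possibly by co-expression with binding partners, for structural and biochemical studies.
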