Addgene plasmid #148721: pnYC-CvH-CteIF4E_35-250-del183-202_AF
Purpose: Bacterial Expression of CteIF4E_35-250-del183-202
Depositing lab: Elisa Izaurralde. Depositing organization: Max Planck Institute for Developmental Biology. Publication: Structural motifs in eIF4G and 4E-BPs modulate their binding to eIF4E to regulate translation initiation in yeast. Gruner S, Weber R, Peter D, Chung MY, Igreja C, Valkov E, Izaurralde E. Nucleic Acids Res. 2018 Jul 27;46(13):6893-6908. doi: 10.1093/nar/gky542. PubMed 30053226.
Backbone
  Vector backbone: Unknown
  Vector type: Bacterial Expression
Growth in bacteria
  Bacterial resistance: Chloramphenicol, 25 μg/mL
  Growth temperature: 37°C
  Growth strain: DH5alpha
  Copy number: Low Copy
Gene/Insert
  Gene/Insert name: CteIF4E_35-250-del183-202
  Species: Chaetomium thermophilum
  Cloning method: Unknown
Terms and licenses: Academic/Nonprofit Terms; Industry Terms: Not Available to Industry
Depositor comments: Geneart clone of CtEIF4E, codon optimized for Expression in E.coli. (sequence according to Uniprot.: G0SCU4) Plasmids from this collection were made available to the research community and donated after the lab closed. Please note that the sequence provided by the depositing laboratory may be theoretical/predicted or based on Sanger sequencing results. There may be discrepancies between sequencing results obtained by Addgene and the depositor sequence. If an Addgene verified sequence is not available, please contact before placing your order to request that our lab fully sequence the plasmid.
How to cite: pnYC-CvH-CteIF4E_35-250-del183-202_AF was a gift from Elisa Izaurralde (Addgene plasmid # 148721 ; http://n2t.net/addgene:148721 ; RRID:Addgene_148721)
